Addgene plasmid #119968: 6DXH (USP05)
Purpose: Bacterial expression for structure determination
Depositing lab: Cheryl Arrowsmith. Depositing organization: University of Toronto.
Backbone
  Vector backbone: pET28-MHL
  Backbone manufacturer: SGC (Addgene Plasmid #26096)
  Vector type: Bacterial Expression
Growth in bacteria
  Bacterial resistance: Kanamycin, 50 μg/mL
  Growth temperature: 37°C
  Growth strain: DH5alpha
  Copy number: Low Copy
Gene/Insert
  Gene/Insert name: USP05 (alt names: PDB ID: 6DXH, 6DXT, 6NFT; BC004889)
  Species: H. sapiens (human)
  Insert size (bp): 360
  Mutation: contains amino acids 171-290
  Entrez Gene: USP5 (a.k.a. ISOT)
  Promoter: T7
  Tag / fusion protein: 6xHis-TEV (N terminal on backbone)
  Cloning method: Ligation Independent Cloning
  Sequencing primers: 5′ T7; 3′ T7-term
Terms and licenses: Academic/Nonprofit Terms; Industry Terms: Not Available to Industry
Depositor comments: N-Tag: MHHHHHHSSGRENLYFQG. USP05:SDC132-E06:C40161. SGC link: http://www.thesgc.org/structures/6DXH/ http://www.thesgc.org/structures/6DXT/ https://www.thesgc.org/structures/6NFT/
How to cite: 6DXH (USP05) was a gift from Cheryl Arrowsmith (Addgene plasmid # 119968 ; http://n2t.net/addgene:119968 ; RRID:Addgene_119968)
