[The description below was written by a language model from this plasmid's Addgene catalogue record and pLannotate feature annotations shown in this document.]
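Description:
6DXH (USP05) is a bacterial expression plasmid built on the pET28-MHL backbone from the Structural Genomics Consortium, made to produce a fragment of human USP5 (also called ISOT) for structure determination. It carries a kanamycin resistance gene (aminoglycoside phosphotransferase) for selection and a pBR322-type ColE1 origin accompanied by the rop gene and bom region, consistent with the low copy number recorded for it. An f1 origin is also present. Short tetracycline-resistance fragments and a partial AmpR promoter in the annotation appear to be backbone remnants rather than functional markers.

The payload is a 360 bp insert encoding amino acids 171–290 of USP5, a deubiquitinase that disassembles unanchored polyubiquitin chains. It was introduced by ligation-independent cloning. Expression is driven by a T7 promoter immediately followed by a lac operator, with the T7 gene 10 ribosome binding site upstream of the coding region and a T7 terminator downstream. The plasmid-borne lacI gene supplies lac repressor, so transcription is held off until IPTG induction in a host that provides T7 RNA polymerase. The protein is made with an N-terminal 6xHis tag followed by a TEV protease cleavage site, allowing metal-affinity purification and subsequent tag removal. The annotation software labels this region as a fragment of a composite tag. A further His-tag fragment and a short T7 gene 10-derived match are annotated downstream of the insert. The catalogue entry lists only the N-terminal tag, so these are probably untranslated backbone sequence, though the record does not confirm this. The depositor links the construct to three deposited crystal structures of this USP5 region.
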