Features (pLannotate 1.2.2; 20 found; start..end, strand, type, name):
     12..34      +  RBS            RBS: efficient ribosome binding site from bacteriophage T7 gene 10 (Olins and Rangwala, 1989)
     42..60      +  CDS            capTEV™ (fragment): composite tag for in vivo biotinylation, TEV protease cleavage, and 6xHis tagging
     95..454     +  CDS            USP5 (fragment): UBP5_HUMAN - Also known as ISOT. Experimental evidence at protein level: Swiss-Prot protein existence level 1. Cleaves linear and branched multiubiquitin polymers with a marked preference for branched polymers. Involved in unanchored 'Lys- 48'-linked polyubiquitin disassembly. Binds linear and 'Lys-63'-linked polyubiquitin with a lower affinity. Knock-down of USP5 causes the accumulation of p53/TP53 and an increase in p53/TP53 transcriptional activity because the unanchored polyubiquitin that accumulates is able to compete with ubiquitinated p53/TP53 but not with MDM2 for proteasomal recogniti
    484..501     +  CDS            9xHis (fragment): 9xHis affinity tag
    511..560     +  CDS            SET1 (fragment): solubility-enhancement tag derived from T7 phage gene 10B
    568..615     +  terminator     T7 terminator: transcription terminator for bacteriophage T7 RNA polymerase
    652..1080    +  rep_origin     f1 ori (sequence partly withheld): f1 bacteriophage origin of replication; arrow indicates direction of (+) strand synthesis
   1133..1190    +  promoter       AmpR promoter (fragment): bla
   1199..2014    -  CDS            KanR: aminoglycoside phosphotransferase; aph(3')-Ia; confers resistance to kanamycin in bacteria or G418 (Geneticin®) in eukaryotes
   2136..2724    +  rep_origin     ori: high-copy-number ColE1/pMB1/pBR322/pUC origin of replication
   2910..3049    -  misc_feature   bom: basis of mobility region from pBR322
   3151..3342    -  CDS            rop: Rop protein, which maintains plasmids at low copy number; rop
   3359..3739    +  CDS            YPB1_ECOLX: Protein predicted: Swiss-Prot protein existence level 4. From Escherichia coli.
   3811..4102    -  CDS            TcR (fragment): tetracycline efflux protein; tet; confers resistance to tetracycline
   4117..4138    -  protein_bind   CAP binding site: CAP binding activates transcription in the presence of cAMP. E. coli catabolite activator protein
   4151..5233    -  CDS            lacI: lac repressor; lacI; The lac repressor binds to the lac operator to inhibit transcription in E. coli. This inhibition can be relieved by adding lactose or isopropyl-β-D-thiogalactopyranoside (IPTG).
   5234..5311    -  promoter       lacI promoter: lacI
   5319..5598    -  CDS            TcR (fragment): tetracycline efflux protein; tet; confers resistance to tetracycline
   5620..5638    +  promoter       T7 promoter: promoter for bacteriophage T7 RNA polymerase
   5639..5663    +  protein_bind   lac operator: The lac repressor binds to the lac operator to inhibit transcription in E. coli. This inhibition can be relieved by adding lactose or isopropyl-β-D-thiogalactopyranoside (IPTG). lac repressor encoded by lacI
>Addgene plasmid #119968 | 6DXH (USP05) | addgene full sequence | sequence record 232692 | Addgene NGS Result
CTAGAAATAATTTTGTTTAACTTTAAGAAGGAGATATACCATGCATCATCATCATCATCACAGCAGCGGC
AGAGAAAACTTGTATTTCCAGGGCGGGGAAGTACGGCAGGTGTCTAAGCATGCCTTCAGCCTCAAGCAGT
TGGACAACCCTGCTCGAATCCCTCCCTGTGGCTGGAAGTGCTCCAAGTGTGACATGAGAGAGAACCTGTG
GCTCAACCTGACTGATGGCTCCATCCTCTGTGGGCGACGCTACTTCGATGGCAGTGGGGGCAACAACCAC
GCTGTGGAGCACTACCGAGAGACAGGCTACCCGTTAGCTGTCAAGCTGGGCACCATCACCCCTGATGGAG
CTGACGTGTACTCATATGATGAGGATGACATGGTCCTGGACCCCAGCCTGGCTGAGCACCTGTCCCACTT
CGGCATCGACATGCTGAAGATGCAGAAGACAGACTGATGACGAAGCTTGCGGCCGCACTCGAGCACCACC
ACCACCACCACTGAGATCCGGCTGCTAACAAAGCCCGAAAGGAAGCTGAGTTGGCTGCTGCCACCGCTGA
GCAATAACTAGCATAACCCCTTGGGGCCTCTAAACGGGTCTTGAGGGGTTTTTTGCTGAAAGGAGGAACT
ATATCCGGATTGGCGAATGGG
[124 nt withheld, positions 652-775]
C
[91 nt withheld, positions 777-867]
A
[49 nt withheld, positions 869-917]
CCTTTGACGTTGGAGTCCACGTTCTTT
[37 nt withheld, positions 945-981]
ACCCTATCTCGGTCTATTCTTTTGATTTATAAGGGATTTTGCCGATTTCGGCCTATTGGTTAAAAAATGA
GCTGATTTAACAAAAATTTAACGCGAATTTTAACAAAATATTAACGCTTACAATTTAGGTGGCACTTTTC
GGGGAAATGTGCGCGGAACCCCTATTTGTTTATTTTTCTAAATACATTCAAATATGTATCCGCTCATGAA
TTAATTCTTAGAAAAACTCATCGAGCATCAAATGAAACTGCAATTTATTCATATCAGGATTATCAATACC
ATATTTTTGAAAAAGCCGTTTCTGTAATGAAGGAGAAAACTCACCGAGGCAGTTCCATAGGATGGCAAGA
TCCTGGTATCGGTCTGCGATTCCGACTCGTCCAACATCAATACAACCTATTAATTTCCCCTCGTCAAAAA
TAAGGTTATCAAGTGAGAAATCACCATGAGTGACGACTGAATCCGGTGAGAATGGCAAAAGTTTATGCAT
TTCTTTCCAGACTTGTTCAACAGGCCAGCCATTACGCTCGTCATCAAAATCACTCGCATCAACCAAACCG
TTATTCATTCGTGATTGCGCCTGAGCGAGACGAAATACGCGATCGCTGTTAAAAGGACAATTACAAACAG
GAATCGAATGCAACCGGCGCAGGAACACTGCCAGCGCATCAACAATATTTTCACCTGAATCAGGATATTC
TTCTAATACCTGGAATGCTGTTTTCCCGGGGATCGCAGTGGTGAGTAACCATGCATCATCAGGAGTACGG
ATAAAATGCTTGATGGTCGGAAGAGGCATAAATTCCGTCAGCCAGTTTAGTCTGACCATCTCATCTGTAA
CATCATTGGCAACGCTACCTTTGCCATGTTTCAGAAACAACTCTGGCGCATCGGGCTTCCCATACAATCG
ATAGATTGTCGCACCTGATTGCCCGACATTATCGCGAGCCCATTTATACCCATATAAATCAGCATCCATG
TTGGAATTTAATCGCGGCCTAGAGCAAGACGTTTCCCGTTGAATATGGCTCATAACACCCCTTGTATTAC
TGTTTATGTAAGCAGACAGTTTTATTGTTCATGACCAAAATCCCTTAACGTGAGTTTTCGTTCCACTGAG
CGTCAGACCCCGTAGAAAAGATCAAAGGATCTTCTTGAGATCCTTTTTTTCTGCGCGTAATCTGCTGCTT
GCAAACAAAAAAACCACCGCTACCAGCGGTGGTTTGTTTGCCGGATCAAGAGCTACCAACTCTTTTTCCG
AAGGTAACTGGCTTCAGCAGAGCGCAGATACCAAATACTGTCCTTCTAGTGTAGCCGTAGTTAGGCCACC
ACTTCAAGAACTCTGTAGCACCGCCTACATACCTCGCTCTGCTAATCCTGTTACCAGTGGCTGCTGCCAG
TGGCGATAAGTCGTGTCTTACCGGGTTGGACTCAAGACGATAGTTACCGGATAAGGCGCAGCGGTCGGGC
TGAACGGGGGGTTCGTGCACACAGCCCAGCTTGGAGCGAACGACCTACACCGAACTGAGATACCTACAGC
GTGAGCTATGAGAAAGCGCCACGCTTCCCGAAGGGAGAAAGGCGGACAGGTATCCGGTAAGCGGCAGGGT
CGGAACAGGAGAGCGCACGAGGGAGCTTCCAGGGGGAAACGCCTGGTATCTTTATAGTCCTGTCGGGTTT
CGCCACCTCTGACTTGAGCGTCGATTTTTGTGATGCTCGTCAGGGGGGCGGAGCCTATGGAAAAACGCCA
GCAACGCGGCCTTTTTACGGTTCCTGGCCTTTTGCTGGCCTTTTGCTCACATGTTCTTTCCTGCGTTATC
CCCTGATTCTGTGGATAACCGTATTACCGCCTTTGAGTGAGCTGATACCGCTCGCCGCAGCCGAACGACC
GAGCGCAGCGAGTCAGTGAGCGAGGAAGCGGAAGAGCGCCTGATGCGGTATTTTCTCCTTACGCATCTGT
GCGGTATTTCACACCGCAATGGTGCACTCTCAGTACAATCTGCTCTGATGCCGCATAGTTAAGCCAGTAT
ACACTCCGCTATCGCTACGTGACTGGGTCATGGCTGCGCCCCGACACCCGCCAACACCCGCTGACGCGCC
CTGACGGGCTTGTCTGCTCCCGGCATCCGCTTACAGACAAGCTGTGACCGTCTCCGGGAGCTGCATGTGT
CAGAGGTTTTCACCGTCATCACCGAAACGCGCGAGGCAGCTGCGGTAAAGCTCATCAGCGTGGTCGTGAA
GCGATTCACAGATGTCTGCCTGTTCATCCGCGTCCAGCTCGTTGAGTTTCTCCAGAAGCGTTAATGTCTG
GCTTCTGATAAAGCGGGCCATGTTAAGGGCGGTTTTTTCCTGTTTGGTCACTGATGCCTCCGTGTAAGGG
GGATTTCTGTTCATGGGGGTAATGATACCGATGAAACGAGAGAGGATGCTCACGATACGGGTTACTGATG
ATGAACATGCCCGGTTACTGGAACGTTGTGAGGGTAAACAACTGGCGGTATGGATGCGGCGGGACCAGAG
AAAAATCACTCAGGGTCAATGCCAGCGCTTCGTTAATACAGATGTAGGTGTTCCACAGGGTAGCCAGCAG
CATCCTGCGATGCAGATCCGGAACATAATGGTGCAGGGCGCTGACTTCCGCGTTTCCAGACTTTACGAAA
CACGGAAACCGAAGACCATTCATGTTGTTGCTCAGGTCGCAGACGTTTTGCAGCAGCAGTCGCTTCACGT
TCGCTCGCGTATCGGTGATTCATTCTGCTAACCAGTAAGGCAACCCCGCCAGCCTAGCCGGGTCCTCAAC
GACAGGAGCACGATCATGCGCACCCGTGGGGCCGCCATGCCGGCGATAATGGCCTGCTTCTCGCCGAAAC
GTTTGGTGGCGGGACCAGTGACGAAGGCTTGAGCGAGGGCGTGCAAGATTCCGAATACCGCAAGCGACAG
GCCGATCATCGTCGCGCTCCAGCGAAAGCGGTCCTCGCCGAAAATGACCCAGAGCGCTGCCGGCACCTGT
CCTACGAGTTGCATGATAAAGAAGACAGTCATAAGTGCGGCGACGATAGTCATGCCCCGCGCCCACCGGA
AGGAGCTGACTGGGTTGAAGGCTCTCAAGGGCATCGGTCGAGATCCCGGTGCCTAATGAGTGAGCTAACT
TACATTAATTGCGTTGCGCTCACTGCCCGCTTTCCAGTCGGGAAACCTGTCGTGCCAGCTGCATTAATGA
ATCGGCCAACGCGCGGGGAGAGGCGGTTTGCGTATTGGGCGCCAGGGTGGTTTTTCTTTTCACCAGTGAG
ACGGGCAACAGCTGATTGCCCTTCACCGCCTGGCCCTGAGAGAGTTGCAGCAAGCGGTCCACGCTGGTTT
GCCCCAGCAGGCGAAAATCCTGTTTGATGGTGGTTAACGGCGGGATATAACATGAGCTGTCTTCGGTATC
GTCGTATCCCACTACCGAGATATCCGCACCAACGCGCAGCCCGGACTCGGTAATGGCGCGCATTGCGCCC
AGCGCCATCTGATCGTTGGCAACCAGCATCGCAGTGGGAACGATGCCCTCATTCAGCATTTGCATGGTTT
GTTGAAAACCGGACATGGCACTCCAGTCGCCTTCCCGTTCCGCTATCGGCTGAATTTGATTGCGAGTGAG
ATATTTATGCCAGCCAGCCAGACGCAGACGCGCCGAGACAGAACTTAATGGGCCCGCTAACAGCGCGATT
TGCTGGTGACCCAATGCGACCAGATGCTCCACGCCCAGTCGCGTACCGTCTTCATGGGAGAAAATAATAC
TGTTGATGGGTGTCTGGTCAGAGACATCAAGAAATAACGCCGGAACATTAGTGCAGGCAGCTTCCACAGC
AATGGCATCCTGGTCATCCAGCGGATAGTTAATGATCAGCCCACTGACGCGTTGCGCGAGAAGATTGTGC
ACCGCCGCTTTACAGGCTTCGACGCCGCTTCGTTCTACCATCGACACCACCACGCTGGCACCCAGTTGAT
CGGCGCGAGATTTAATCGCCGCGACAATTTGCGACGGCGCGTGCAGGGCCAGACTGGAGGTGGCAACGCC
AATCAGCAACGACTGTTTGCCCGCCAGTTGTTGTGCCACGCGGTTGGGAATGTAATTCAGCTCCGCCATC
GCCGCTTCCACTTTTTCCCGCGTTTTCGCAGAAACGTGGCTGGCCTGGTTCACCACGCGGGAAACGGTCT
GATAAGAGACACCGGCATACTCTGCGACATCGTATAACGTTACTGGTTTCACATTCACCACCCTGAATTG
ACTCTCTTCCGGGCGCTATCATGCCATACCGCGAAAGGTTTTGCGCCATTCGATGGTGTCCGGGATCTCG
ACGCTCTCCCTTATGCGACTCCTGCATTAGGAAGCAGCCCAGTAGTAGGTTGAGGCCGTTGAGCACCGCC
GCCGCAAGGAATGGTGCATGCAAGGAGATGGCGCCCAACAGTCCCCCGGCCACGGGGCCTGCCACCATAC
CCACGCCGAAACAAGCGCTCATGAGCCCGAAGTGGCGAGCCCGATCTTCCCCATCGGTGATGTCGGCGAT
ATAGGCGCCAGCAACCGCACCTGTGGCGCCGGTGATGCCGGCCACGATGCGTCCGGCGTAGAGGATCGAG
ATCTCGATCCCGCGAAATTAATACGACTCACTATAGGGGAATTGTGAGCGGATAACAATTCCCCT
