>Addgene plasmid #119968 | 6DXH (USP05) | depositor partial sequence | sequence record 227405 | Insert sequence
GGGGAAGTACGGCAGGTGTCTAAGCATGCCTTCAGCCTCAAGCAGTTGGACAACCCTGCTCGAATCCCTC
CCTGTGGCTGGAAGTGCTCCAAGTGTGACATGAGAGAGAACCTGTGGCTCAACCTGACTGATGGCTCCAT
CCTCTGTGGGCGACGCTACTTCGATGGCAGTGGGGGCAACAACCACGCTGTGGAGCACTACCGAGAGACA
GGCTACCCGTTAGCTGTCAAGCTGGGCACCATCACCCCTGATGGAGCTGACGTGTACTCATATGATGAGG
ATGACATGGTCCTGGACCCCAGCCTGGCTGAGCACCTGTCCCACTTCGGCATCGACATGCTGAAGATGCA
GAAGACAGAC
